Addgene plasmid #53480: pUASp YFP Rab27 WT
Depositing lab: Matthew Scott. Depositing organization: Stanford University. Publication: Thirty-one flavors of Drosophila rab proteins. Zhang J, Schulze KL, Hiesinger PR, Suyama K, Wang S, Fish M, Acar M, Hoskins RA, Bellen HJ, Scott MP. Genetics. 2007 Jun;176(2):1307-22. Epub 2007 Apr 3. 10.1534/genetics.106.066761 PubMed 17409086.
Backbone
  Vector backbone: pUASp
  Vector type: Insect Expression
Growth in bacteria
  Bacterial resistance: Ampicillin, 100 μg/mL
  Growth temperature: 37°C
  Growth strain: DH5alpha
  Copy number: Unknown
Gene/Insert
  Gene/Insert name: Rab27
  Species: D. melanogaster (fly)
  Entrez Gene: Rab27 (a.k.a. Dmel_CG14791, AAF45634, AAF45635, CG14791, DmRab27, Dmel\CG14791, EG:80H7.4, dm-Rab27, rab27)
  Promoter: GAL4
  Tag / fusion protein: YFP (N terminal on backbone)
  Cloning method: Gateway Cloning
  Sequencing primers: 5′ EGFP-C; 3′ pUASp-3 (5'-AGGTTTAACCAGGGGATGCT-3')
Terms and licenses: Academic/Nonprofit Terms; Industry Terms: Not Available to Industry
How to cite: pUASp YFP Rab27 WT was a gift from Matthew Scott (Addgene plasmid # 53480 ; http://n2t.net/addgene:53480 ; RRID:Addgene_53480)
