[The description below was written by a language model from this plasmid's Addgene catalogue record.]
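Description:
pUASp YFP Rab27 WT is an insect expression plasmid built on the pUASp backbone for GAL4-dependent expression of a fluorescently tagged Rab GTPase in Drosophila melanogaster. It is propagated in E. coli under ampicillin selection; the record lists the copy number as unknown, and no feature table is provided, so the bacterial origin, any fly transformation marker and other backbone elements are not documented here. In general, pUASp-type vectors are P-element-based transformation vectors in which GAL4 binding sites (UAS) sit upstream of a promoter designed to work in the female germline as well as in somatic tissues. That general background cannot be confirmed in detail for this particular plasmid from the fields given.

The insert is the wild-type coding sequence of Drosophila Rab27 (CG14791), introduced by Gateway recombination cloning. A YFP tag supplied by the backbone is fused to the N terminus. This placement is typical for Rab proteins because it leaves free the C-terminal end, where small GTPases of this family are lipid-modified for membrane attachment. The promoter field is listed as GAL4, meaning that expression depends on GAL4 supplied in trans, so the fusion protein is produced only in the tissues or stages defined by a chosen GAL4 driver line. The "WT" designation marks this as the unmutated form of the protein. The associated publication describes a broad collection covering the Drosophila Rab family. The construct is suited to making transgenic flies in which the subcellular localisation and dynamics of YFP-Rab27 can be imaged, and in which its overexpression can be tested, in a tissue-specific manner.
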