>Addgene plasmid #53480 | pUASp YFP Rab27 WT | addgene partial sequence | sequence record 86678 | EGFP-C 5'-CATGGTCCTGCTGGAGTTCGTG-3'
GACGAGCTGTACAAGTCCGGACTCAGATCTCGAGCTCAAGCTTCGAATTCTGCAGTCGACGGTACCGCGG
GCCCGGGATCATCAACAAGTTTGTACAAAAAAGCAGGCTTAATGACGGGCGCCAACATCGACTACGATTA
CCTGCTCAAGTTCCTCGTCCTGGGCGACTCCGGCGTGGGAAAGACCTGCCTCCTCTACCAGTACACGGAT
GGCCGGTTCCACACCCAGTTCATCTCCACTGTGGGCATCGACTTCCGCGAAAAGCGGCTGCTGTACAACT
CCCGCGGACGCCGCCACCGCATCCACCTGCAGATCTGGGACACCGCCGGACAGGAGCGCTTCCGTTCACT
AACCACGGCGTTTTACCGCGACGCCATGGGTTTCCTGCTCATCTTCGACCTGACCAGCGAGAAGAGCTTC
CTGGAGACGGCCAACTGGCTGTCGCAGCTGCGGACGCACGCCTACTCCGAGGACCCCGACGTGGTCCTCT
GCGGCAACAAGTGCGACCTGCTGCAGCTGCGCGTGGTGAGTCGCGACCAGGTGGCGGCCCTCTGCCGACG
CTACCGGCTGCCGTACATCGAGACGAGCGCCTGCACCGGCGCCAACGTCAAGGAGGCCGTGGAGCTGCTG
GTTGGCCGGGTCATGGAGCGGATCGAGAACGCGGCCTGCAACCGCGAGTTCTCCCTGCTACTGACCCAGT
CGCGATGCCTGCCGAACATCGCCTACGGTCAGCCGGAGGACCTGGTGCGCCTCCACGATCGGCGAGAGGA
GCCCTGCTCGCGGCGCAACTGCCGCAACTGTTAGAACCAGCTTTCTTGTACAAAGTGGTTGATGATCCTC
TAGAGTCGACCTCGAACGTTAACGTTAACGTAACGTTAACTCGAGGAGCTTTGATAACATTATACCTAAA
CCCATGGTCAAGA
